Addgene plasmid #129896: pRDAX-211 C-Tag miRFP670[2] L20 FRB EGFP
Purpose: PPI (BiFC/TriFC) assay vector
Depositing lab: Gary Lewin. Depositing organization: Max-Delbrueck-Centrum fuer Molekulare Medizin (MDC).
Backbone
  Vector backbone: custom built
  Vector type: Mammalian Expression
Growth in bacteria
  Bacterial resistance: Ampicillin, 100 μg/mL
  Growth temperature: 37°C
  Growth strain: DH5alpha
  Copy number: High Copy
Gene/Insert
  Gene/Insert name: FRB
  Species: M. musculus (mouse)
  Cloning method: Restriction Enzyme; 5′ cloning site unknown (unknown if destroyed); 3′ cloning site unknown (unknown if destroyed)
Terms and licenses: Academic/Nonprofit Terms; Industry Terms: Not Available to Industry
How to cite: pRDAX-211 C-Tag miRFP670[2] L20 FRB EGFP was a gift from Gary Lewin (Addgene plasmid # 129896 ; http://n2t.net/addgene:129896 ; RRID:Addgene_129896)
