[The description below was written by a language model from this plasmid's Addgene catalogue record and pLannotate feature annotations shown in this document.]
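Description:
pRDAX-211 C-Tag miRFP670[2] L20 FRB EGFP is a custom-built mammalian expression plasmid of about 6.8 kb designed for protein–protein interaction assays based on bimolecular or trimolecular fluorescence complementation (BiFC/TriFC). It is propagated in E. coli as a high-copy plasmid through a ColE1/pUC-type origin and is selected with ampicillin via the β-lactamase gene and its native promoter. No mammalian selection marker is annotated.

The expression unit is driven by the CMV immediate-early enhancer and promoter, followed by a chimeric β-globin/immunoglobulin intron that promotes efficient processing of the transcript. The first open reading frame encodes FRB, the FKBP–rapamycin binding domain, followed after a short gap by a fragment annotated as matching emiRFP670. Going by the plasmid name, this corresponds to the second split fragment of the near-infrared, biliverdin-dependent fluorescent protein miRFP670 attached as a C-terminal tag through a linker ("L20"). The catalogue lists the FRB insert as mouse, whereas the automated annotation matches it to the human FRAP domain; the record does not resolve this.

Downstream, an EMCV IRES allows cap-independent translation of EGFP from the same transcript, so green fluorescence marks transfected cells independently of complementation. A second chimeric intron, a WPRE and bGH and rabbit β-globin polyadenylation signals complete the 3′ region.

FRB dimerises with FKBP in the presence of rapamycin, so this construct plausibly serves as an inducible-interaction partner or control alongside a plasmid carrying the complementary miRFP670 fragment, although the record does not state this explicitly.
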