Features (pLannotate 1.2.2; 17 found; start..end, strand, type, name):
    155..532     +  enhancer       CMV enhancer: human cytomegalovirus immediate early enhancer
    534..733     +  promoter       CMV promoter: human cytomegalovirus (CMV) immediate early promoter
    872..1004    +  intron         chimeric intron: chimera between introns from human β-globin and immunoglobulin heavy chain genes
   1034..1309    +  CDS            FRB: FKBP-rapamycin binding domain of human FRAP
   1373..1951    +  CDS            emiRFP670 (fragment): emiRFP670 is a basic (constitutively fluorescent) near ir fluorescent protein published in 2020, derived from Rhodopseudomonas palustris. It has low acid sensitivity. It requires the cofactor biliverdin for fluorescence.
   1968..2554    +  misc_feature   IRES2: internal ribosome entry site (IRES) of the encephalomyocarditis virus (EMCV)
   2555..3274    +  CDS            EGFP: the original enhanced GFP (Yang et al., 1996) mammalian codon-optimized
   3320..3452    +  intron         chimeric intron: chimera between introns from human β-globin and immunoglobulin heavy chain genes
   3461..4049    +  misc_feature   WPRE: woodchuck hepatitis virus posttranscriptional regulatory element
   4053..4069    +  misc_feature   MCS (fragment): pUC18/19 multiple cloning site
   4082..4193    +  polyA_signal   bGH poly(A) signal: bovine growth hormone polyadenylation signal
   4289..4307    -  promoter       T3 promoter: promoter for bacteriophage T3 RNA polymerase
   4366..4440    +  CDS            HBB (fragment): HBB_PONPY - Experimental evidence at transcript level: Swiss-Prot protein existence level 2. Involved in oxygen transport from the lung to the various peripheral tissues. From Pongo pygmaeus (Bornean orangutan).
   4511..4566    +  polyA_signal   β-globin poly(A) signal: rabbit β-globin polyadenylation signal (Gil and Proudfoot, 1987)
   4945..5533    -  rep_origin     ori: high-copy-number ColE1/pMB1/pBR322/pUC origin of replication
   5704..6564    -  CDS            AmpR: β-lactamase; bla; confers resistance to ampicillin, carbenicillin, and related antibiotics
   6565..6669    -  promoter       AmpR promoter: bla
>Addgene plasmid #129896 | pRDAX-211 C-Tag miRFP670[2] L20 FRB EGFP | depositor full sequence | sequence record 249274 | Full Sequence
GCCTGCCTCCAGGCCTCAATATTGGCCATTAGCCATATTATTCATTGGTTATATAGCATAAATCAATATT
GGCTATTGGCCATTGCATACGTTGTATCTATATCATAATATGTACATTTATATTGGCTCATGTCCAATAT
GACCGCCATGTTGGCATTGATTATTGACTAGTTATTAATAGTAATCAATTACGGGGTCATTAGTTCATAG
CCCATATATGGAGTTCCGCGTTACATAACTTACGGTAAATGGCCCGCCTGGCTGACCGCCCAACGACCCC
CGCCCATTGACGTCAATAATGACGTATGTTCCCATAGTAACGCCAATAGGGACTTTCCATTGACGTCAAT
GGGTGGAGTATTTACGGTAAACTGCCCACTTGGCAGTACATCAAGTGTATCATATGCCAAGTCCGCCCCC
TATTGACGTCAATGACGGTAAATGGCCCGCCTGGCATTATGCCCAGTACATGACCTTACGGGACTTTCCT
ACTTGGCAGTACATCTACGTATTAGTCATCGCTATTACCATGGTGATGCGGTTTTGGCAGTACACCAATG
GGCGTGGATAGCGGTTTGACTCACGGGGATTTCCAAGTCTCCACCCCATTGACGTCAATGGGAGTTTGTT
TTGGCACCAAAATCAACGGGACTTTCCAAAATGTCGTAATAACCCCGCCCCGTTGACGCAAATGGGCGGT
AGGCGTGTACGGTGGGAGGTCTATATAAGCAGAGCTCGTTTAGTGAACCGTCAGATCACTAGAAGCTTTA
TTGCGGTAGTTTATCACAGTTAAATTGCTAACGCAGTCAGTGCTTCTGACACAACAGTCTCGAACTTAAG
CTGCAGAAGTTGGTCGTGAGGCACTGGGCAGGTAAGTATCAAGGTTACAAGACAGGTTTAAGGAGACCAA
TAGAAACTGGGCTTGTCGAGACAGAGAAGACTCTTGCGTTTCTGATAGGCACCTATTGGTCTTACTGACA
TCCACTTTGCCTTTCTCTCCACAGGTGTCCACTCCCAGGCCACCATGGTGGCCATCCTCTGGCATGAGAT
GTGGCATGAAGGCCTGGAAGAGGCATCTCGTTTGTACTTTGGGGAAAGGAACGTGAAAGGCATGTTTGAG
GTGCTGGAGCCCTTGCATGCTATGATGGAACGGGGCCCCCAGACTCTGAAGGAAACATCCTTTAATCAGG
CCTATGGTCGAGATTTAATGGAGGCCCAAGAGTGGTGCAGGAAGTACATGAAATCAGGGAATGTCAAGGA
CCTCACCCAAGCCTGGGACCTCTATTATCATGTGTTCCGACGAATCTCAGGGAGTCCTGGCGGTGGATCC
GGAGGCTCTGGGAGCTCTGCCAGCGGTGGCAGCACCAGTGGCAGAGCGGGACCCAGTATCGACCTGTCTG
GGACACTCGCACCAGCACTGGAGCGCATAAGAACTGCTGGATCACTGAGGGCCCTCTGTGACGACACAGT
CTTGCTCTTTCAGCAATGTACGGGCTATGATCGAGTGATGGTGTACCGATTCGACGAACAGGGTCATGGT
CTGGTCTTTTCCGAGTGTCACGTGCCTGGCCTGGAGAGCTACTTTGGCAACCGCTATCCCTCTTCTACCG
TACCCCAGATGGCCAGGCAACTTTACGTCCGGCAACGGGTCAGAGTGCTGGTGGATGTGACCTACCAGCC
TGTGCCACTCGAACCTCGGCTGAGCCCACTCACTGGACGGGATCTGGACATGAGCGGCTGCTTCCTGAGG
TCCATGTCACCTTGCCATCTGCAGTTCTTGAAGGACATGGGCGTTCGAGCCACACTCGCAGTCTCACTGG
TTGTAGGCGGGAAACTGTGGGGTCTTGTGGTGTGTCACCACTACCTTCCCAGGTTCATCCGGTTCGAGTT
GAGAGCCATCTGCAAACGTTTGGCCGAGAGAATAGCCACCCGCATTACTGCTCTGGAATCCTAAGAATTC
AGATCCGCCCCTCTCCCTCCCCCCCCCCTAACGTTACTGGCCGAAGCCGCTTGGAATAAGGCCGGTGTGC
GTTTGTCTATATGTTATTTTCCACCATATTGCCGTCTTTTGGCAATGTGAGGGCCCGGAAACCTGGCCCT
GTCTTCTTGACGAGCATTCCTAGGGGTCTTTCCCCTCTCGCCAAAGGAATGCAAGGTCTGTTGAATGTCG
TGAAGGAAGCAGTTCCTCTGGTAGCTTCTTGAAGACAAACAACGTCTGTAGCGACCCTTTGCAGGCAGCG
GAACCCCCCACCTGGCGACAGGTGCCTCTGCGGCCAAAAGCCACGTGTATAAGATACACCTGCAAAGGCG
GCACAACCCCAGTGCCACGTTGTGAGTTGGATAGTTGTGGAAAGAGTCAAATGGCTCTCCTCAAGCGTAT
TCAACAAGGGGCTGAAGGATGCCCAGAAGGTACCCCATTGTATGGGATCTGATCTGGGGCCTCGGTACAC
ATGCTTTACATGTGTTTAGTCGAGGTTAAAAAAACGTCTAGGCCCCCCGAACCACGGGGACGTGGTTTTC
CTTTGAAAAACACGATGATAATATGGCCACAACCATGGTGAGCAAGGGCGAGGAGCTGTTCACCGGGGTG
GTGCCCATCCTGGTCGAGCTGGACGGCGACGTAAACGGCCACAAGTTCAGCGTGTCCGGCGAGGGCGAGG
GCGATGCCACCTACGGCAAGCTGACCCTGAAGTTCATCTGCACCACCGGCAAGCTGCCCGTGCCCTGGCC
CACCCTCGTGACCACCCTGACCTACGGCGTGCAGTGCTTCAGCCGCTACCCCGACCACATGAAGCAGCAC
GACTTCTTCAAGTCCGCCATGCCCGAAGGCTACGTCCAGGAGCGCACCATCTTCTTCAAGGACGACGGCA
ACTACAAGACCCGCGCCGAGGTGAAGTTCGAGGGCGACACCCTGGTGAACCGCATCGAGCTGAAGGGCAT
CGACTTCAAGGAGGACGGCAACATCCTGGGGCACAAGCTGGAGTACAACTACAACAGCCACAACGTCTAT
ATCATGGCCGACAAGCAGAAGAACGGCATCAAGGTGAACTTCAAGATCCGCCACAACATCGAGGACGGCA
GCGTGCAGCTCGCCGACCACTACCAGCAGAACACCCCCATCGGCGACGGCCCCGTGCTGCTGCCCGACAA
CCACTACCTGAGCACCCAGTCCGCCCTGAGCAAAGACCCCAACGAGAAGCGCGATCACATGGTCCTGCTG
GAGTTCGTGACCGCCGCCGGGATCACTCTCGGCATGGACGAGCTGTACAAGTAAACCGGTGCTCGAGGTA
CCGATGAATAGCTAAGGTCGAGGCCGCAGGTAAGTATCAAGGTTACAAGACAGGTTTAAGGAGACCAATA
GAAACTGGGCTTGTCGAGACAGAGAAGACTCTTGCGTTTCTGATAGGCACCTATTGGTCTTACTGACATC
CACTTTGCCTTTCTCTCCACAGGTGTCGACAATCAACCTCTGGATTACAAAATTTGTGAAAGATTGACTG
GTATTCTTAACTATGTTGCTCCTTTTACGCTATGTGGATACGCTGCTTTAATGCCTTTGTATCATGCTAT
TGCTTCCCGTATGGCTTTCATTTTCTCCTCCTTGTATAAATCCTGGTTGCTGTCTCTTTATGAGGAGTTG
TGGCCCGTTGTCAGGCAACGTGGCGTGGTGTGCACTGTGTTTGCTGACGCAACCCCCACTGGTTGGGGCA
TTGCCACCACCTGTCAGCTCCTTTCCGGGACTTTCGCTTTCCCCCTCCCTATTGCCACGGCGGAACTCAT
CGCCGCCTGCCTTGCCCGCTGCTGGACAGGGGCTCGGCTGTTGGGCACTGACAATTCCGTGGTGTTGTCG
GGGAAGCTGACGTCCTTTCCATGGCTGCTCGCCTGTGTTGCCACCTGGATTCTGCGCGGGACGTCCTTCT
GCTACGTCCCTTCGGCCCTCAATCCAGCGGACCTTCCTTCCCGCGGCCTGCTGCCGGCTCTGCGGCCTCT
TCCGCGTCTTCGCCTTCGCCCTCAGACGAGTCGGATCTCCCTTTGGGCCGCCTCCCCGCCTGGAATTCGA
GCTCGGTACGATCAGCCTCGACTGTGCCTTCTAGTTGCCAGCCATCTGTTGTTTGCCCCTCCCCCGTGCC
TTCCTTGACCCTGGAAGGTGCCACTCCCACTGTCCTTTCCTAATAAAATGAGGAAATTGCATCGCATTGT
CTGAGTAGGTGTCATTCTATTCTGGGGGGTGGGGTGGGGCAGGACAGCAAGGGGGAGGATTGGGAAGACA
ATAGCCCAGCTTTTGTTCCCTTTAGTGAGGGTTAATTGCGCGCTTGGCGTAATCATGGTCATAGCTGTTT
CCTGTGTGAAATTGTTATCCGCTAATTCACTCCTCAGGTGCAGGCTGCCTATCAGAAGGTGGTGGCTGGT
GTGGCCAATGCCCTGGCTCACAAATACCACTGAGATCTTTTTCCCTCTGCCAAAAATTATGGGGACATCA
TGAAGCCCCTTGAGCATCTGACTTCTGGCTAATAAAGGAAATTTATTTTCATTGCAATAGTGTGTTGGAA
TTTTTTGTGTCTCTCACTCGGAAGGACATATGGGAGGGCAAATCATTTAAAACATCAGAATGAGTATTTG
GTTTAGAGTTTGGCAACATATGCCCATATGCTGGCTGCCATGAACAAAGGTTGGCTATAAAGAGGTCATC
AGTATATGAAACAGCCCCCTGCTGTCCATTCCTTATTCCATAGAAAAGCCTTGACTTGAGGTTAGATTTT
TTTTATATTTTGTTTTGTGTTATTTTTTTCTTTAACATCCCTAAAATTTTCCTTACATGTTTTACTAGCC
AGATTTTTCCTCCTCTCCTGACTACTCCCAGTCATAGCTGTCCCTCTTCTCTTATGGAGATCGGCCGGCC
GCCGGCGTCGACGCGCGCGGCCGCGGCGCGCCGTTGCTGGCGTTTTTCCATAGGCTCCGCCCCCCTGACG
AGCATCACAAAAATCGACGCTCAAGTCAGAGGTGGCGAAACCCGACAGGACTATAAAGATACCAGGCGTT
TCCCCCTGGAAGCTCCCTCGTGCGCTCTCCTGTTCCGACCCTGCCGCTTACCGGATACCTGTCCGCCTTT
CTCCCTTCGGGAAGCGTGGCGCTTTCTCATAGCTCACGCTGTAGGTATCTCAGTTCGGTGTAGGTCGTTC
GCTCCAAGCTGGGCTGTGTGCACGAACCCCCCGTTCAGCCCGACCGCTGCGCCTTATCCGGTAACTATCG
TCTTGAGTCCAACCCGGTAAGACACGACTTATCGCCACTGGCAGCAGCCACTGGTAACAGGATTAGCAGA
GCGAGGTATGTAGGCGGTGCTACAGAGTTCTTGAAGTGGTGGCCTAACTACGGCTACACTAGAAGAACAG
TATTTGGTATCTGCGCTCTGCTGAAGCCAGTTACCTTCGGAAAAAGAGTTGGTAGCTCTTGATCCGGCAA
ACAAACCACCGCTGGTAGCGGTGGTTTTTTTGTTTGCAAGCAGCAGATTACGCGCAGAAAAAAAGGATCT
CAAGAAGATCCTTTGATCTTTTCTACGGGGTCTGACGCTCAGTGGAACGAAAACTCACGTTAAGGGATTT
TGGTCATGAGATTATCAAAAAGGATCTTCACCTAGATCCTTTTAAATTAAAAATGAAGTTTTAAATCAAT
CTAAAGTATATATGAGTAAACTTGGTCTGACAGTTACCAATGCTTAATCAGTGAGGCACCTATCTCAGCG
ATCTGTCTATTTCGTTCATCCATAGTTGCCTGACTCCCCGTCGTGTAGATAACTACGATACGGGAGGGCT
TACCATCTGGCCCCAGTGCTGCAATGATACCGCGAGACCCACGCTCACCGGCTCCAGATTTATCAGCAAT
AAACCAGCCAGCCGGAAGGGCCGAGCGCAGAAGTGGTCCTGCAACTTTATCCGCCTCCATCCAGTCTATT
AATTGTTGCCGGGAAGCTAGAGTAAGTAGTTCGCCAGTTAATAGTTTGCGCAACGTTGTTGCCATTGCTA
CAGGCATCGTGGTGTCACGCTCGTCGTTTGGTATGGCTTCATTCAGCTCCGGTTCCCAACGATCAAGGCG
AGTTACATGATCCCCCATGTTGTGCAAAAAAGCGGTTAGCTCCTTCGGTCCTCCGATCGTTGTCAGAAGT
AAGTTGGCCGCAGTGTTATCACTCATGGTTATGGCAGCACTGCATAATTCTCTTACTGTCATGCCATCCG
TAAGATGCTTTTCTGTGACTGGTGAGTACTCAACCAAGTCATTCTGAGAATAGTGTATGCGGCGACCGAG
TTGCTCTTGCCCGGCGTCAATACGGGATAATACCGCGCCACATAGCAGAACTTTAAAAGTGCTCATCATT
GGAAAACGTTCTTCGGGGCGAAAACTCTCAAGGATCTTACCGCTGTTGAGATCCAGTTCGATGTAACCCA
CTCGTGCACCCAACTGATCTTCAGCATCTTTTACTTTCACCAGCGTTTCTGGGTGAGCAAAAACAGGAAG
GCAAAATGCCGCAAAAAAGGGAATAAGGGCGACACGGAAATGTTGAATACTCATACTCTTCCTTTTTCAA
TATTATTGAAGCATTTATCAGGGTTATTGTCTCATGAGCGGATACATATTTGAATGTATTTAGAAAAATA
AACAAATAGGGGTTCCGCGCACATTTCCCCGAAAAGTGCCACCTGACGTCTAAGAAACCATTATTATCAT
GACATTAACCTATAAAAATAGGCGTATCACGAGGCCCTTTCGTCTACGCGCGCGCCGGCGGCGCGCCGTC
GACGGCCGGCCGCGGCCGC
